Addgene plasmid #87150: pCASCADE-gltA1-gltA2-GapAP1
Purpose: gltA1-gltA2-GapAP1 targeting guide RNA E. coli , Low Phosphate Induction
Depositing lab: Michael Lynch. Depositing organization: Duke University.
Backbone
  Vector backbone: pCASCADE
  Backbone manufacturer: None - Constructed in House
  Backbone size w/o insert (bp): 2500
  Total vector size (bp): 2903
  Vector type: Bacterial Expression
Growth in bacteria
  Bacterial resistance: Chloramphenicol, 25 μg/mL
  Growth temperature: 37°C
  Growth strain: DH5alpha
  Copy number: Low Copy
Gene/Insert
  Gene/Insert name: gltA1-gltA2-gapAP1 guide array
  gRNA/shRNA sequence: 3 Guide Array : E . coli gltA promoter1, gltA promoter 2, gapA promoter 1
  Promoter: E . coli ugpB gene promoter, low phosphate induction
  Cloning method: Gibson Cloning
  Sequencing primers: 5′ CACCACGTCGTCCCTATCTG; 3′ ATCTCCGCCCCGTTCGTAA
Terms and licenses: Academic/Nonprofit Terms; Industry Terms: Not Available to Industry
How to cite: pCASCADE-gltA1-gltA2-GapAP1 was a gift from Michael Lynch (Addgene plasmid # 87150 ; http://n2t.net/addgene:87150 ; RRID:Addgene_87150)
