[The description below was written by a language model from this plasmid's Addgene catalogue record and pLannotate feature annotations shown in this document.]
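Description:
pCASCADE-gltA1-gltA2-GapAP1 is a small bacterial expression plasmid built on the in-house pCASCADE backbone for delivering a CRISPR guide array in E. coli. It replicates from a p15A origin, which is compatible with ColE1-type plasmids and so allows it to be co-maintained with other vectors; the catalogue lists it as low copy. A short fragment resembling the RSF origin is also annotated nearby, but this is only a partial match. Selection is by chloramphenicol, through a cat gene driven by its own promoter and followed by the lambda t0 terminator. The catalogue gives a total size of about 2.9 kb, slightly smaller than the 2,966 nt sequenced record.

The payload is a three-spacer guide array directed against two promoters of the E. coli citrate synthase gene gltA (promoter 1 and promoter 2) and promoter 1 of the glyceraldehyde-3-phosphate dehydrogenase gene gapA. According to the record, the array is transcribed from the E. coli ugpB promoter, which is induced under low phosphate, so the guides are produced when phosphate is depleted. The plasmid name suggests that the guides are meant for the Cascade (type I CRISPR) complex, but the record does not state this, nor the required host strain or whether the goal is transcriptional silencing. Neither the array nor the ugpB promoter was picked up by the automated annotation; they presumably lie in the unannotated regions, but their position cannot be determined from the table. The rrnB T1 and T7Te terminators are annotated in tandem. A TetR coding sequence is also present on the backbone, though the record assigns it no role in this construct.
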