Features (pLannotate 1.2.2; 8 found; start..end, strand, type, name):
      6..629     -  CDS            TetR: tetracycline repressor TetR; tetR from transposon Tn10; TetR binds to the tetracycline operator tetO to inhibit transcription. This inhibition can be relieved by adding tetracycline or doxycycline.
    641..712     +  terminator     rrnB T1 terminator: transcription terminator T1 from the E. coli rrnB gene
    728..755     +  terminator     T7Te terminator: phage T7 early transcription terminator
   1263..1318    -  rep_origin     RSF ori (fragment): Plasmids containing the RSF 1030 origin of replication can be propagated in E. coli cells that contain additional plasmids with compatible origins.
   1406..1951    -  rep_origin     p15A ori: Plasmids containing the medium-copy-number p15A origin of replication can be propagated in E. coli cells that contain a second plasmid with the ColE1 origin.
   2065..2159    -  terminator     lambda t0 terminator: transcription terminator from phage lambda
   2183..2839    -  CDS            cat: CAT_ECOLX - Experimental evidence at protein level: Swiss-Prot protein existence level 1. This enzyme is an effector of chloramphenicol resistance in bacteria. From Escherichia coli. This protein is used as a marker in many commonly used cloning vectors, such as pACYC184.
   2840..2942    -  promoter       cat promoter: promoter of the E. coli cat gene encoding chloramphenicol acetyltransferase
>Addgene plasmid #87150 | pCASCADE-gltA1-gltA2-GapAP1 | addgene full sequence | sequence record 174939 | Addgene NGS Result
ACGTCTTAAGACCCACTTTCACATTTAAGTTGTTTTTCTAATCCGCATATGATCAATTCAAGGCCGAATA
AGAAGGCTGGCTCTGCACCTTGGTGATCAAATAATTCGATAGCTTGTCGTAATAATGGCGGCATACTATC
AGTAGTAGGTGTTTCCCTTTCTTCTTTAGCGACTTGATGCTCTTGATCTTCCAATACGCAACCTAAAGTA
AAATGCCCCACAGCGCTGAGTGCATATAATGCATTCTCTAGTGAAAAACCTTGTTGGCATAAAAAGGCTA
ATTGATTTTCGAGAGTTTCATACTGTTTTTCTGTAGGCCGTGTACCTAAATGTACTTTTGCTCCATCGCG
ATGACTTAGTAAAGCACATCTAAAACTTTTAGCGTTATTACGTAAAAAATCTTGCCAGCTTTCCCCTTCT
AAAGGGCAAAAGTGAGTATGGTGCCTATCTAACATCTCAATGGCTAAGGCGTCGAGCAAAGCCCGCTTAT
TTTTTACATGCCAATACAATGTAGGCTGCTCTACACCTAGCTTCTGGGCGAGTTTACGGGTTGTTAAACC
TTCGATTCCGACCTCATTAAGCAGCTCTAATGCGCTGTTAATCACTTTACTTTTATCTAATCTAGACATC
ATCCAGGCATCAAATAAAACGAAAGGCTCAGTCGAAAGACTGGGCCTTTCGTTTTATCTGTTGTTTGTCG
GTGAACGCTCTCTACTAGAGTCACACTGGCTCACCTTCGGGTGGGCCTTTCTGCGTTTATACACAGCTAA
CACCACGTCGTCCCTATCTGCTGCCCTAGGTCTATGAGTGGTTGCTGGATAACTCTTTCTGACACCTTAC
TATCTTACAAATGTAACAAAAAAGTTATTTTTCTGTAATTCGAGCATGTCATGTTACCCCGCGAGCATAA
AACGCGTATATTCAGGGAGACCACAACGGTTTCCCTCTACAAATAATTTTGTTTAACTTTGAATTCAAAA
GATCTGGTACCACCTCGAGTTCCCCGCGCCAGCGGGGATAAACCGAAAAGCATATAATGCGTAAAAGTTA
TGAAGTTCGAGTTCCCCGCGCCAGCGGGGATAAACCGTATTGACCAATTCATTCGGGACAGTTATTAGTT
CGAGTTCCCCGCGCCAGCGGGGATAAACCGGTTTTTGTAATTTTACAGGCAACCTTTTATTCGAGTTCCC
CGCGCCAGCGGGGATAAACCGAAAAAAAAACCCCGCCCCTGACAGGGCGGGGTTTTTTTTCCTAGGGATA
TATTCCGCTTCCTCGCTCACTGACTCGCTACGCTCGGTCGTTCGACTGCGGCGAGCGGAAATGGCTTACG
AACGGGGCGGAGATTTCCTGGAAGATGCCAGGAAGATACTTAACAGGGAAGTGAGAGGGCCGCGGCAAAG
CCGTTTTTCCATAGGCTCCGCCCCCCTGACAAGCATCACGAAATCTGACGCTCAAATCAGTGGTGGCGAA
ACCCGACAGGACTATAAAGATACCAGGCGTTTCCCCCTGGCGGCTCCCTCGTGCGCTCTCCTGTTCCTGC
CTTTCGGTTTACCGGTGTCATTCCGCTGTTATGGCCGCGTTTGTCTCATTCCACGCCTGACACTCAGTTC
CGGGTAGGCAGTTCGCTCCAAGCTGGACTGTATGCACGAACCCCCCGTTCAGTCCGACCGCTGCGCCTTA
TCCGGTAACTATCGTCTTGAGTCCAACCCGGAAAGACATACAAAAGCACCACTGGCAGCAGCCACTGGTA
ATTGATTTAGAGGAGTTAGTCTTGAAGTCATGCGCCGGTTAAGGCTAAACTGAAAGGACAAGTTTTGGTG
ACTGCGCTCCTCCAAGCCAGTTACCTCGGTTCAAAGAGTTGGTAGCTCAGAGAACCTTCGAAAAACCGCC
CTGCAAGGCGGTTTTTTCGTTTTCAGAGCAAGAGATTACGCGCAGACCAAAACGATCTCAAGAAGATCAT
CTTATTAATCAGATAAAATATTTCTAGATTTCAGTGCAATTTATCTCTTCAAATGTAGCACCTGAAGTCA
GCCCCATACGATATAAGTTGTTACTAGTGCTTGGATTCTCACCAATAAAAAACGCCCGGCGGCAACCGAG
CGTTCTGAACAAATCCAGATGGAGTTCTGAGGTCATTACTGGATCTATCAACAGGAGTCCAAGCGAGCTC
GATATCAAATTACGCCCCGCCCTGCCACTCATCGCAGTACTGTTGTAATTCATTAAGCATTCTGCCGACA
TGGAAGCCATCACAAACGGCATGATGAACCTGAATCGCCAGCGGCATCAGCACCTTGTCGCCTTGCGTAT
AATATTTGCCCATGGTGAAAACGGGGGCGAAGAAGTTGTCCATATTGGCCACGTTTAAATCAAAACTGGT
GAAACTCACCCAGGGATTGGCTGAGACGAAAAACATATTCTCAATAAACCCTTTAGGGAAATAGGCCAGG
TTTTCACCGTAACACGCCACATCTTGCGAATATATGTGTAGAAACTGCCGGAAATCGTCGTGGTATTCAC
TCCAGAGCGATGAAAACGTTTCAGTTTGCTCATGGAAAACGGTGTAACAAGGGTGAACACTATCCCATAT
CACCAGCTCACCGTCTTTCATTGCCATACGAAATTCCGGATGAGCATTCATCAGGCGGGCAAGAATGTGA
ATAAAGGCCGGATAAAACTTGTGCTTATTTTTCTTTACGGTCTTTAAAAAGGCCGTAATATCCAGCTGAA
CGGTCTGGTTATAGGTACATTGAGCAACTGACTGAAATGCCTCAAAATGTTCTTTACGATGCCATTGGGA
TATATCAACGGTGGTATATCCAGTGATTTTTTTCTCCATTTTAGCTTCCTTAGCTCCTGAAAATCTCGAT
AACTCAAAAAATACGCCCGGTAGTGATCTTATTTCATTATGGTGAAAGTTGGAACCTCTTACGTGCCGAT
CAACGTCTCATTTTCGCCAGATATCG
